>Addgene plasmid #19500 | pcDNA5/FRT/TO GFP DNAJB5 | depositor full sequence | sequence record 9136 | Author sequence
AGCTTGCCACCATGGTGAGCAAGGGCGAGGAGCTGTTCACCGGGGTGGTGCCCATCCTGGTCGAGCTGGA
CGGCGACGTAAACGGCCACAAGTTCAGCGTGTCCGGCGAGGGCGAGGGCGATGCCACCTACGGCAAGCTG
ACCCTGAAGTTCATCTGCACCACCGGCAAGCTGCCCGTGCCCTGGCCCACCCTCGTGACCACCCTGACCT
ACGGCGTGCAGTGCTTCAGCCGCTACCCCGACCACATGAAGCAGCACGACTTCTTCAAGTCCGCCATGCC
CGAAGGCTACGTCCAGGAGCGCACCATCTTCTTCAAGGACGACGGCAACTACAAGACCCGCGCCGAGGTG
AAGTTCGAGGGCGACACCCTGGTGAACCGCATCGAGCTGAAGGGCATCGACTTCAAGGAGGACGGCAACA
TCCTGGGGCACAAGCTGGAGTACAACTACAACAGCCACAACGTCTATATCATGGCCGACAAGCAGAAGAA
CGGCATCAAGGTGAACTTCAAGATCCGCCACAACATCGAGGACGGCAGCGTGCAGCTCGCCGACCACTAC
CAGCAGAACACCCCCATCGGCGACGGCCCCGTGCTGCTGCCCGACAACCACTACCTGAGCACCCAGTCCG
CCCTGAGCAAAGACCCCAACGAGAAGCGCGATCACATGGTCCTGCTGGAGTTCGTGACCGCCGCCGGGAT
CACTCTCGGCATGGACGAGCTGTACAAGGGATCCACTAGTCCAGTGTGGTGGAATTCTGCAGATATCCAG
CACAGTGGCGGCCGCACCATGGGAAAAGATTATTACAAGATTCTTGGGATCCCATCGGGGGCCAACGAGG
ATGAGATCAAGAAAGCCTACCGGAAGATGGCCTTGAAGTACCACCCAGACAAGAATAAAGAACCCAACGC
TGAGGAGAAGTTTAAGGAGATTGCAGAGGCCTATGATGTGCTAAGTGACCCCAAGAAACGGGGCCTGTAT
GACCAGTATGGGGAGGAAGGCCTGAAGACCGGCGGTGGCACATCAGGTGGCTCCAGTGGCTCCTTTCACT
ACACCTTTCATGGGGACCCCCATGCCACCTTTGCCTCCTTCTTTGGTGGCTCCAACCCCTTCGATATCTT
CTTTGCCAGCAGCCGCTCCACTCGGCCCTTCAGTGGCTTTGACCCAGATGACATGGATGTGGATGAAGAT
GAGGACCCATTTGGCGCTTTCGGCCGTTTTGGCTTCAATGGGCTGAGTAGGGGTCCAAGGCGAGCCCCAG
AACCACTGTACCCTCGGCGCAAGGTGCAGGACCCCCCAGTGGTGCACGAGCTGCGGGTGTCCCTGGAGGA
GATCTACCATGGCTCCACCAAGCGCATGAAGATCACAAGGCGTCGCCTCAACCCTGATGGGCGAACTGTG
CGCACCGAGGACAAGATCCTGCACATAGTCATCAAGCGTGGCTGGAAGGAAGGCACCAAGATCACCTTCC
CCAAAGAAGGCGACGCCACACCTGACAACATCCCTGCTGACATCGTCTTTGTGCTCAAAGACAAGCCCCA
TGCACACTTCCGCCGAGATGGCACCAACGTGCTCTACAGTGCCCTGATCAGCCTCAAGGAGGCGCTGTGT
GGCTGCACTGTGAACATTCCCACTATCGACGGCCGAGTGATCCCTTTGCCCTGCAATGATGTCATCAAGC
CAGGCACCGTGAAGAGACTCCGTGGGGAGGGCCTTCCCTTCCCCAAAGTGCCAACTCAGCGAGGAGACCT
CATTGTTGAGTTCAAAGTTCGCTTCCCAGACAGATTAACACCACAGACAAGACAGATCCTTAAGCAGCAC
CTACCCTGTTCCTAGGGGCCCGTTTAAACCCGCTGATCAGCCTCGACTGTGCCTTCTAGTTGCCAGCCAT
CTGTTGTTTGCCCCTCCCCCGTGCCTTCCTTGACCCTGGAAGGTGCCACTCCCACTGTCCTTTCCTAATA
AAATGAGGAAATTGCATCGCATTGTCTGAGTAGGTGTCATTCTATTCTGGGGGGTGGGGTGGGGCAGGAC
AGCAAGGGGGAGGATTGGGAAGACAATAGCAGGCATGCTGGGGATGCGGTGGGCTCTATGGCTTCTGAGG
CGGAAAGAACCAGCTGGGGCTCTAGGGGGTATCCCC
[124 nt withheld, positions 2137-2260]
C
[91 nt withheld, positions 2262-2352]
AGGGTGATGGTTCACGTACCTAGAAGTTCCTATTCCGAAGTTCCTATTCTCTAGAAAGTATAGGAACTTC
CTTGGCCAAAAAGCCTGAACTCACCGCGACGTCTGTCGAGAAGTTTCTGATCGAAAAGTTCGACAGCGTC
TCCGACCTGATGCAGCTCTCGGAGGGCGAAGAATCTCGTGCTTTCAGCTTCGATGTAGGAGGGCGTGGAT
ATGTCCTGCGGGTAAATAGCTGCGCCGATGGTTTCTACAAAGATCGTTATGTTTATCGGCACTTTGCATC
GGCCGCGCTCCCGATTCCGGAAGTGCTTGACATTGGGGAATTCAGCGAGAGCCTGACCTATTGCATCTCC
CGCCGTGCACAGGGTGTCACGTTGCAAGACCTGCCTGAAACCGAACTGCCCGCTGTTCTGCAGCCGGTCG
CGGAGGCCATGGATGCGATCGCTGCGGCCGATCTTAGCCAGACGAGCGGGTTCGGCCCATTCGGACCGCA
AGGAATCGGTCAATACACTACATGGCGTGATTTCATATGCGCGATTGCTGATCCCCATGTGTATCACTGG
CAAACTGTGATGGACGACACCGTCAGTGCGTCCGTCGCGCAGGCTCTCGATGAGCTGATGCTTTGGGCCG
AGGACTGCCCCGAAGTCCGGCACCTCGTGCACGCGGATTTCGGCTCCAACAATGTCCTGACGGACAATGG
CCGCATAACAGCGGTCATTGACTGGAGCGAGGCGATGTTCGGGGATTCCCAATACGAGGTCGCCAACATC
TTCTTCTGGAGGCCGTGGTTGGCTTGTATGGAGCAGCAGACGCGCTACTTCGAGCGGAGGCATCCGGAGC
TTGCAGGATCGCCGCGGCTCCGGGCGTATATGCTCCGCATTGGTCTTGACCAACTCTATCAGAGCTTGGT
TGACGGCAATTTCGATGATGCAGCTTGGGCGCAGGGTCGATGCGACGCAATCGTCCGATCCGGAGCCGGG
ACTGTCGGGCGTACACAAATCGCCCGCAGAAGCGCGGCCGTCTGGACCGATGGCTGTGTAGAAGTACTCG
CCGATAGTGGAAACCGACGCCCCAGCACTCGTCCGAGGGCAAAGGAATAGCACGTACTACGAGATTTCGA
TTCCACCGCCGCCTTCTATGAAAGGTTGGGCTTCGGAATCGTTTTCCGGGACGCCGGCTGGATGATCCTC
CAGCGCGGGGATCTCATGCTGGAGTTCTTCGCCCACCCCAACTTGTTTATTGCAGCTTATAATGGTTACA
AATAAAGCAATAGCATCACAAATTTCACAAATAAAGCATTTTTTTCACTGCATTCTAGTTGTGGTTTGTC
CAAACTCATCAATGTATCTTATCATGTCTGTATACCGTCGACCTCTAGCTAGAGCTTGGCGTAATCATGG
TCATAGCTGTTTCCTGTGTGAAATTGTTATCCGCTCACAATTCCACACAACATACGAGCCGGAAGCATAA
AGTGTAAAGCCTGGGGTGCCTAATGAGTGAGCTAACTCACATTAATTGCGTTGCGCTCACTGCCCGCTTT
CCAGTCGGGAAACCTGTCGTGCCAGCTGCATTAATGAATCGGCCAACGCGCGGGGAGAGGCGGTTTGCGT
ATTGGGCGCTCTTCCGCTTCCTCGCTCACTGACTCGCTGCGCTCGGTCGTTCGGCTGCGGCGAGCGGTAT
CAGCTCACTCAAAGGCGGTAATACGGTTATCCACAGAATCAGGGGATAACGCAGGAAAGAACATGTGAGC
AAAAGGCCAGCAAAAGGCCAGGAACCGTAAAAAGGCCGCGTTGCTGGCGTTTTTCCATAGGCTCCGCCCC
CCTGACGAGCATCACAAAAATCGACGCTCAAGTCAGAGGTGGCGAAACCCGACAGGACTATAAAGATACC
AGGCGTTTCCCCCTGGAAGCTCCCTCGTGCGCTCTCCTGTTCCGACCCTGCCGCTTACCGGATACCTGTC
CGCCTTTCTCCCTTCGGGAAGCGTGGCGCTTTCTCATAGCTCACGCTGTAGGTATCTCAGTTCGGTGTAG
GTCGTTCGCTCCAAGCTGGGCTGTGTGCACGAACCCCCCGTTCAGCCCGACCGCTGCGCCTTATCCGGTA
ACTATCGTCTTGAGTCCAACCCGGTAAGACACGACTTATCGCCACTGGCAGCAGCCACTGGTAACAGGAT
TAGCAGAGCGAGGTATGTAGGCGGTGCTACAGAGTTCTTGAAGTGGTGGCCTAACTACGGCTACACTAGA
AGAACAGTATTTGGTATCTGCGCTCTGCTGAAGCCAGTTACCTTCGGAAAAAGAGTTGGTAGCTCTTGAT
CCGGCAAACAAACCACCGCTGGTAGCGGTGGTTTTTTTGTTTGCAAGCAGCAGATTACGCGCAGAAAAAA
AGGATCTCAAGAAGATCCTTTGATCTTTTCTACGGGGTCTGACGCTCAGTGGAACGAAAACTCACGTTAA
GGGATTTTGGTCATGAGATTATCAAAAAGGATCTTCACCTAGATCCTTTTAAATTAAAAATGAAGTTTTA
AATCAATCTAAAGTATATATGAGTAAACTTGGTCTGACAGTTACCAATGCTTAATCAGTGAGGCACCTAT
CTCAGCGATCTGTCTATTTCGTTCATCCATAGTTGCCTGACTCCCCGTCGTGTAGATAACTACGATACGG
GAGGGCTTACCATCTGGCCCCAGTGCTGCAATGATACCGCGAGACCCACGCTCACCGGCTCCAGATTTAT
CAGCAATAAACCAGCCAGCCGGAAGGGCCGAGCGCAGAAGTGGTCCTGCAACTTTATCCGCCTCCATCCA
GTCTATTAATTGTTGCCGGGAAGCTAGAGTAAGTAGTTCGCCAGTTAATAGTTTGCGCAACGTTGTTGCC
ATTGCTACAGGCATCGTGGTGTCACGCTCGTCGTTTGGTATGGCTTCATTCAGCTCCGGTTCCCAACGAT
CAAGGCGAGTTACATGATCCCCCATGTTGTGCAAAAAAGCGGTTAGCTCCTTCGGTCCTCCGATCGTTGT
CAGAAGTAAGTTGGCCGCAGTGTTATCACTCATGGTTATGGCAGCACTGCATAATTCTCTTACTGTCATG
CCATCCGTAAGATGCTTTTCTGTGACTGGTGAGTACTCAACCAAGTCATTCTGAGAATAGTGTATGCGGC
GACCGAGTTGCTCTTGCCCGGCGTCAATACGGGATAATACCGCGCCACATAGCAGAACTTTAAAAGTGCT
CATCATTGGAAAACGTTCTTCGGGGCGAAAACTCTCAAGGATCTTACCGCTGTTGAGATCCAGTTCGATG
TAACCCACTCGTGCACCCAACTGATCTTCAGCATCTTTTACTTTCACCAGCGTTTCTGGGTGAGCAAAAA
CAGGAAGGCAAAATGCCGCAAAAAAGGGAATAAGGGCGACACGGAAATGTTGAATACTCATACTCTTCCT
TTTTCAATATTATTGAAGCATTTATCAGGGTTATTGTCTCATGAGCGGATACATATTTGAATGTATTTAG
AAAAATAAACAAATAGGGGTTCCGCGCACATTTCCCCGAAAAGTGCCACCTGACGTCGACGGATCGGGAG
ATCTCCCGATCCCCTATGGTGCACTCTCAGTACAATCTGCTCTGATGCCGCATAGTTAAGCCAGTATCTG
CTCCCTGCTTGTGTGTTGGAGGTCGCTGAGTAGTGCGCGAGCAAAATTTAAGCTACAACAAGGCAAGGCT
TGACCGACAATTGCATGAAGAATCTGCTTAGGGTTAGGCGTTTTGCGCTGCTTCGCGATGTACGGGCCAG
ATATACGCGTTGACATTGATTATTGACTAGTTATTAATAGTAATCAATTACGGGGTCATTAGTTCATAGC
CCATATATGGAGTTCCGCGTTACATAACTTACGGTAAATGGCCCGCCTGGCTGACCGCCCAACGACCCCC
GCCCATTGACGTCAATAATGACGTATGTTCCCATAGTAACGCCAATAGGGACTTTCCATTGACGTCAATG
GGTGGAGTATTTACGGTAAACTGCCCACTTGGCAGTACATCAAGTGTATCATATGCCAAGTACGCCCCCT
ATTGACGTCAATGACGGTAAATGGCCCGCCTGGCATTATGCCCAGTACATGACCTTATGGGACTTTCCTA
CTTGGCAGTACATCTACGTATTAGTCATCGCTATTACCATGGTGATGCGGTTTTGGCAGTACATCAATGG
GCGTGGATAGCGGTTTGACTCACGGGGATTTCCAAGTCTCCACCCCATTGACGTCAATGGGAGTTTGTTT
TGGCACCAAAATCAACGGGACTTTCCAAAATGTCGTAACAACTCCGCCCCATTGACGCAAATGGGCGGTA
GGCGTGTACGGTGGGAGGTCTATATAAGCAGAGCTCTCCCTATCAGTGATAGAGATCTCCCTATCAGTGA
TAGAGATCGTCGACGAGCTCGTTTAGTGAACCGTCAGATCGCCTGGAGACGCCATCCACGCTGTTTTGAC
CTCCATAGAAGACACCGGGACCGATCCAGCCTCCGGACTCTAGCGTTTAAACTTA
Features (pLannotate 1.2.2; 22 found; start..end, strand, type, name):
     12..728     +  CDS            EGFP: EGFP is a basic (constitutively fluorescent) green fluorescent protein published in 1996, derived from Aequorea victoria. It is reported to be a rapidly-maturing weak dimer with moderate acid sensitivity.
    789..1832    +  CDS            DNAJB5: DNJB5_HUMAN - Also known as HSC40. Experimental evidence at protein level: Swiss-Prot protein existence level 1. From Homo sapiens (Human).
   1867..2091    +  polyA_signal   bGH poly(A) signal: bovine growth hormone polyadenylation signal
   2095..2116    +  promoter       SV40 promoter (fragment): SV40 enhancer and early promoter
   2137..2370    +  rep_origin     f1 ori (fragment) (sequence partly withheld): f1 bacteriophage origin of replication; arrow indicates direction of (+) strand synthesis
   2375..2422    +  protein_bind   FRT: FLP-mediated recombination occurs in the 8-bp core sequence TCTAGAAA (Turan and Bode, 2011). FLP recombinase from the Saccharomyces cerevisiae 2μ plasmid
   2430..3452    +  CDS            HygR: aminoglycoside phosphotransferase from E. coli; aph(4)-Ia; confers resistance to hygromycin
   3462..3587    +  CDS            ble (fragment): BLE_KLEPN - Experimental evidence at protein level: Swiss-Prot protein existence level 1. Binding protein with a strong affinity to the bleomycin family of antibiotics. Binds to CL990; an antimitotic-antibiotic compound. From Klebsiella pneumoniae.
   3582..3703    +  polyA_signal   SV40 poly(A) signal: SV40 polyadenylation signal
   3776..3792    -  protein_bind   lac operator: The lac repressor binds to the lac operator to inhibit transcription in E. coli. This inhibition can be relieved by adding lactose or isopropyl-β-D-thiogalactopyranoside (IPTG). lac repressor encoded by lacI
   3800..3830    -  promoter       lac promoter: promoter for the E. coli lac operon
   3845..3866    -  protein_bind   CAP binding site: CAP binding activates transcription in the presence of cAMP. E. coli catabolite activator protein
   3879..3971    -  CDS            lacI (fragment): lac repressor; lacI; The lac repressor binds to the lac operator to inhibit transcription in E. coli. This inhibition can be relieved by adding lactose or isopropyl-β-D-thiogalactopyranoside (IPTG).
   4154..4742    -  rep_origin     ori: high-copy-number ColE1/pMB1/pBR322/pUC origin of replication
   4913..5773    -  CDS            AmpR: β-lactamase; bla; confers resistance to ampicillin, carbenicillin, and related antibiotics
   5774..5878    -  promoter       AmpR promoter: bla
   5937..5989    -  misc_feature   bom (fragment): basis of mobility region from pBR322
   6144..6523    +  enhancer       CMV enhancer: human cytomegalovirus immediate early enhancer
   6524..6727    +  promoter       CMV promoter: human cytomegalovirus (CMV) immediate early promoter
   6729..6748    +  promoter       PLtetO-1 promoter (fragment): modified phage lambda PL promoter with tet operator sites (Lutz and Bujard, 1997)
   6750..6769    +  promoter       PLtetO-1 promoter (fragment): modified phage lambda PL promoter with tet operator sites (Lutz and Bujard, 1997)
   6777..6810    +  promoter       TRE3GV promoter (fragment): 3rd-generation Tet-responsive promoter that can be activated by binding of Tet-On® 3G, optimized for retroviral and lentiviral vectors
