[The description below was written by a language model from this plasmid's Addgene catalogue record and pLannotate feature annotations shown in this document.]
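Description:
pcDNA5/FRT/TO GFP DNAJB5 is a mammalian expression plasmid built on the Invitrogen pcDNA5/FRT/TO backbone. It carries human DNAJB5 (also called Hsc40 or HSP40-3), a member of the HSP40/DNAJ co-chaperone family, fused at its N terminus to EGFP. In the 6,887-nt depositor sequence the EGFP reading frame lies directly upstream of the DNAJB5 coding sequence. The insert was cloned between NotI and ApaI sites that remain intact. Expression is driven by the CMV immediate-early enhancer and promoter, followed by short tet operator-like elements that the annotation software labels as PLtetO-1 and TRE3GV fragments. These matches fit the "TO" design of the backbone, in which operator sites placed after the CMV promoter keep transcription repressed in cells expressing Tet repressor until tetracycline or doxycycline is added. In cells without the repressor, expression is constitutive. The transcript ends at a bGH polyadenylation signal.

Downstream of the expression cassette is an FRT site placed immediately before a hygromycin resistance coding sequence and an SV40 poly(A) signal, with no complete promoter annotated upstream. This arrangement lets Flp recombinase integrate the plasmid at a genomic FRT site in a suitable host line, where the hygromycin gene becomes active and isogenic stable lines can be selected. In bacteria the plasmid is maintained at high copy from a ColE1/pUC-type origin under ampicillin selection.

The construct belongs to a library of human HSPH/HSPA/DNAJ expression clones and suits localisation or functional studies of tagged DNAJB5. The depositor cautions that the genes were amplified from pooled reference RNA of ten cell lines. Polymorphisms may therefore be present, and clones were verified only for the presence of the correct gene.
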