Addgene plasmid #19500: pcDNA5/FRT/TO GFP DNAJB5
Depositing lab: Harm Kampinga. Publication: Computational analysis of the human HSPH/HSPA/DNAJ family and cloning of a human HSPH/HSPA/DNAJ expression library. Hageman J, Kampinga HH. Cell Stress Chaperones. 2009 Jan;14(1):1-21. doi: 10.1007/s12192-008-0060-2. Epub 2008 Aug 7. PubMed 18686016.
Backbone
  Vector backbone: pcDNA5/FRT/TO
  Backbone manufacturer: Invitrogen
  Backbone size w/o insert (bp): 5137
  Vector type: Mammalian Expression
  Selectable markers: Hygromycin
Growth in bacteria
  Bacterial resistance: Ampicillin, 100 μg/mL
  Growth temperature: 37°C
  Growth strain: DH5alpha
  Copy number: High Copy
Gene/Insert
  Gene/Insert name: DNAJB5 (alt name: Hsc40, HSP40-3)
  Species: H. sapiens (human)
  Insert size (bp): 1823
  Entrez Gene: DNAJB5 (a.k.a. Hsc40)
  Tag / fusion protein: GFP (N terminal on insert)
  Cloning method: Restriction Enzyme; 5′ cloning site NotI (not destroyed); 3′ cloning site ApaI (not destroyed)
  Sequencing primers: 5′ LNCX; 3′ BGH-rev
Terms and licenses: Academic/Nonprofit Terms; Industry Terms: Not Available to Industry
Depositor comments: Part of the HSP40 gene family Disclaimer: For cloning the various HSP genes, the Stratagene reference RNA for cDNA synthesis was used and genes were amplified from this mixture that originates from 10 different cell lines from different somatic origin and ultimately coming from 10 different individuals. This strategy was used to maximize the chance for the presence of individual HSP transcripts. Users must be aware that this mixture thus represents 20 complete haploid genomes, meaning that for each individual gene there might be polymorphisms that could potentially have functional consequences. The library was sequence verified only for the presence of the correct gene.
How to cite: pcDNA5/FRT/TO GFP DNAJB5 was a gift from Harm Kampinga (Addgene plasmid # 19500 ; http://n2t.net/addgene:19500 ; RRID:Addgene_19500)
