>Addgene plasmid #19500 | pcDNA5/FRT/TO GFP DNAJB5 | addgene partial sequence | sequence record 25277 | 19500 with BGH-rev
GGTAGGTGCTGCTTAAGGATCTGTCTTGTCTGTGGTGTTAATCTGTCTGGGAAGCGAACTTTGAACTCAA
CAATGAGGTCTCCTCGCTGAGTTGGCACTTTGGGGAAGGGAAGGCCCTCCCCACGGAGTCTCTTCACGGT
GCCTGGCTTGATGACATCATTGCAGGGCAAAGGGATCACTCGGCCGTCGATAGTGGGAATGTTCACAGTG
CAGCCACACAGCGCCTCCTTGAGGCTGATCAGGGCACTGTAGAGCACGTTGGTGCCATCTCGGCGGAAGT
GTGCATGGGGCTTGTCTTTGAGCACAAAGACGATGTCAGCAGGGATGTTGTCAGGTGTGGCGTCGCCTTC
TTTGGGGAAGGTGATCTTGGTGCCTTCCTTCCAGCCACGCTTGATGACTATGTGCAGGATCTTGTCCTCG
GTGCGCACAGTTCGCCCATCAGGGTTGAGGCGACGCCTTGTGATCTTCATGCGCTTGGTGGAGCCATGGT
AGATCTCCTCCAGGGACACCCGCAGCTCGTGCACCACTGGGGGGTCCTGCACCTTGCGCCGAGGGTACAG
TGGTTCTGGGGCTCGCCTTGGACCCCTACTCAGCCCATTGAAGCCAAAACGGCCGAAAGCGCCAAATGGG
TCCTCATCTTCATCCACATCCATGTCATCTGGGTCAAAGCCACTGAAGGGCCGAGTGGAGCGGCTGCTGG
CAAAGAAGATATCGAAGGGGTTGGAGCCACCAAAGAAGGAGGCAAAGGTGGCATGGGGGTCCCCATGAAA
GGTGTAGTGAAAGGAGCCACTGGAGCCACCTGATGTGCCACCGCCGGTCTTCAG
