>Addgene plasmid #19500 | pcDNA5/FRT/TO GFP DNAJB5 | addgene partial sequence | sequence record 35988 | EGFP-C 5'-CATGGTCCTGCTGGAGTTCGTG-3'
TCTCGGCATGGACGAGCTGTACAAGGGATCCACTAGTCCAGTGTGGTGGAATTCTGCAGATATCCAGCAC
AGTGGCGGCCGCACCATGGGAAAAGATTATTACAAGATTCTTGGGATCCCATCGGGGGCCAACGAGGATG
AGATCAAGAAAGCCTACCGGAAGATGGCCTTGAAGTACCACCCAGACAAGAATAAAGAACCCAACGCTGA
GGAGAAGTTTAAGGAGATTGCAGAGGCCTATGATGTGCTAAGTGACCCCAAGAAACGGGGCCTGTATGAC
CAGTATGGGGAGGAAGGCCTGAAGACCGGCGGTGGCACATCAGGTGGCTCCAGTGGCTCCTTTCACTACA
CCTTTCATGGGGACCCCCATGCCACCTTTGCCTCCTTCTTTGGTGGCTCCAACCCCTTCGATATCTTCTT
TGCCAGCAGCCGCTCCACTCGGCCCTTCAGTGGCTTTGACCCAGATGACATGGATGTGGATGAAGATGAG
GACCCATTTGGCGCTTTCGGCCGTTTTGGCTTCAATGGGCTGAGTAGGGGTCCAAGGCGAGCCCCAGAAC
CACTGTACCCTCGGCGCAAGGTGCAGGACCCCCCAGTGGTGCACGAGCTG
